Addgene plasmid #232294: pRSFDuet-SUMO-h-cGAS(T321I)
Purpose: Expression of mutant human cGAS protein (T321I)
Depositing lab: Thomas Tuschl. Depositing organization: Rockefeller University. Publication: Structural insight into the cGAS active site explains differences between therapeutically relevant species. Skeldon AM, Wang L, Sgarioto N, Beveridge RE, Chan S, Dorich S, Dumais V, Fradet N, Gaudreault S, LeGros P, McKay D, Seliniotakis R, Sietsema DV, Zhang L, Boily MO, Burch JD, Caron A, Fader LD, Lama L, Xie W, Patel DJ, Tuschl T, Crackower MA, Pike KA. Commun Chem. 2025 Mar 22;8(1):88. doi: 10.1038/s42004-025-01481-7. PubMed 40121343.
Backbone
  Vector backbone: pRSFDuet
Growth in bacteria
  Bacterial resistance: Kanamycin, 50 μg/mL
  Growth temperature: 37°C
  Growth strain: DH5alpha
  Copy number: Unknown
Gene/Insert
  Gene/Insert name: MB21D1
  Mutation: T321I
  Entrez Gene: CGAS (a.k.a. C6orf150, D4, MB21D1, h-cGAS)
Terms and licenses: Academic/Nonprofit Terms; Industry Terms: Not Available to Industry
How to cite: pRSFDuet-SUMO-h-cGAS(T321I) was a gift from Thomas Tuschl (Addgene plasmid # 232294 ; http://n2t.net/addgene:232294 ; RRID:Addgene_232294)
