[The description below was written by a language model from this plasmid's Addgene catalogue record and pLannotate feature annotations shown in this document.]
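Description:
pRSFDuet-SUMO-h-cGAS(T321I) is a bacterial expression plasmid built on the pRSFDuet backbone for producing a mutant form of human cyclic GMP-AMP synthase (cGAS, gene CGAS/MB21D1) in E. coli. It replicates from the RSF1030 origin, which is compatible with other common origins and so allows co-maintenance with additional plasmids. Selection is with kanamycin through an aph(3')-Ia (KanR) cassette. The plasmid also carries lacI with its own promoter, supplying the lac repressor needed for regulated expression.

The payload sits in the first of the two Duet expression units. A T7 promoter spanning the sequence origin is followed by a lac operator and the T7 gene 10 ribosome binding site, so transcription depends on T7 RNA polymerase in the host and is inducible with IPTG. The open reading frame begins with a short segment annotated as a fragment of a His-containing composite tag, most likely just a His tag. This is followed by a thrombin cleavage site and a truncated yeast SMT3 SUMO domain, which is fused directly to the cGAS coding sequence bearing the T321I substitution. SUMO typically improves solubility and can be removed by a SUMO-specific protease, so the arrangement suits affinity purification followed by tag removal.

Downstream, the second T7 promoter/lac operator unit appears empty, with only the vector's S-Tag remnant and the T7 terminator annotated. The short TcR, SET1 and extra AmpR promoter fragments are probably annotation artefacts of backbone sequence. According to the record, the plasmid is used to express the mutant protein, and the associated study concerns structural differences in the cGAS active site between species.
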