Features (pLannotate 1.2.2; 21 found; start..end, strand, type, name):
      3..27      +  protein_bind   lac operator: The lac repressor binds to the lac operator to inhibit transcription in E. coli. This inhibition can be relieved by adding lactose or isopropyl-β-D-thiogalactopyranoside (IPTG). lac repressor encoded by lacI
     42..64      +  RBS            RBS: efficient ribosome binding site from bacteriophage T7 gene 10 (Olins and Rangwala, 1989)
     83..99      +  CDS            capTEV™ (fragment): composite tag for in vivo biotinylation, TEV protease cleavage, and 6xHis tagging
    110..127     +  CDS            thrombin site: thrombin recognition and cleavage site
    140..432     +  CDS            SUMO (fragment): cleavable ubiquitin-like protein tag; S. cerevisiae SMT3 (truncated)
    437..2002    +  CDS            CGAS: CGAS_HUMAN - Also known as C6orf150 From Homo sapiens (Human).
   2071..2089    +  promoter       T7 promoter: promoter for bacteriophage T7 RNA polymerase
   2090..2114    +  protein_bind   lac operator: The lac repressor binds to the lac operator to inhibit transcription in E. coli. This inhibition can be relieved by adding lactose or isopropyl-β-D-thiogalactopyranoside (IPTG). lac repressor encoded by lacI
   2223..2264    +  CDS            S-Tag (fragment): affinity and epitope tag derived from pancreatic ribonuclease A
   2294..2311    +  CDS            SET1 (fragment): solubility-enhancement tag derived from T7 phage gene 10B
   2319..2366    +  terminator     T7 terminator: transcription terminator for bacteriophage T7 RNA polymerase
   2530..2587    +  promoter       AmpR promoter (fragment): bla
   2596..3411    -  CDS            KanR: aminoglycoside phosphotransferase; aph(3')-Ia; confers resistance to kanamycin in bacteria or G418 (Geneticin®) in eukaryotes
   3412..3503    -  promoter       AmpR promoter: bla
   3519..4268    -  rep_origin     RSF ori: Plasmids containing the RSF 1030 origin of replication can be propagated in E. coli cells that contain additional plasmids with compatible origins.
   4351..4415    -  CDS            TcR (fragment): tetracycline efflux protein; tet; confers resistance to tetracycline
   4430..4451    -  protein_bind   CAP binding site: CAP binding activates transcription in the presence of cAMP. E. coli catabolite activator protein
   4464..5546    -  CDS            lacI: lac repressor; lacI; The lac repressor binds to the lac operator to inhibit transcription in E. coli. This inhibition can be relieved by adding lactose or isopropyl-β-D-thiogalactopyranoside (IPTG).
   5547..5624    -  promoter       lacI promoter: lacI
   5632..5667    -  CDS            TcR (fragment): tetracycline efflux protein; tet; confers resistance to tetracycline
   5670..2       +  promoter       T7 promoter (across the origin): promoter for bacteriophage T7 RNA polymerase
>Addgene plasmid #232294 | pRSFDuet-SUMO-h-cGAS(T321I) | addgene full sequence | sequence record 463815 | Addgene NGS Result
GGGGAATTGTGAGCGGATAACAATTCCCCTGTAGAAATAATTTTGTTTAACTTTAATAAGGAGATATACC
ATGGGCAGCAGCCATCATCATCATCATCACAGCAGCGGCCTGGTGCCGCGCGGCAGCCACATGGCAAGCA
TGTCGGACTCAGAAGTCAATCAAGAAGCTAAGCCAGAGGTCAAGCCAGAAGTCAAGCCTGAGACTCACAT
CAATTTAAAGGTGTCCGATGGATCTTCAGAGATCTTCTTCAAGATCAAAAAGACCACTCCTTTAAGAAGG
CTGATGGAAGCGTTCGCTAAAAGACAGGGTAAGGAAATGGACTCCTTAAGATTCTTGTACGACGGTATTA
GAATCCAAGCTGATCAGACCCCTGAAGATTTGGACATGGAGGATAACGATATTATTGAGGCTCACAGAGA
ACAGATTGGTGGATCTATGCAGCCTTGGCACGGAAAGGCCATGCAGAGAGCTTCCGAGGCCGGAGCCACT
GCCCCCAAGGCTTCCGCACGGAATGCCAGGGGCGCCCCGATGGATCCCAACGAGTCTCCGGCTGCCCCCG
AGGCCGCCCTGCCTAAGGCGGGAAAGTTCGGCCCCGCCAGGAAGTCGGGATCCCGGCAGAAAAAGAGCGC
CCCGGACACCCAGGAGAGGCCGCCCGTCCGCGCAACTGGGGCCCGCGCCAAAAAGGCCCCTCAGCGCGCC
CAGGACACGCAGCCGTCTGACGCCACCAGCGCCCCTGGGGCAGAGGGGCTGGAGCCTCCTGCGGCTCGGG
AGCCGGCTCTTTCCAGGGCTGGTTCTTGCCGCCAGAGGGGCGCGCGCTGCTCCACGAAGCCAAGACCCCC
GCCCGGGCCCTGGGACGTGCCCAGCCCCGGCCTGCCGGTCTCGGCCCCCATTCTCGTACGGAGGGATGCG
GCGCCTGGGGCCTCGAAGCTCCGGGCGGTTTTGGAGAAGTTGAAGCTCAGCCGCGATGATATCTCCACGG
CGGCGGGGATGGTGAAAGGGGTTGTGGACCACCTGCTGCTCAGACTGAAGTGCGACTCCGCGTTCAGAGG
CGTCGGGCTGCTGAACACCGGGAGCTACTATGAGCACGTGAAGATTTCTGCACCTAATGAATTTGATGTC
ATGTTTAAACTGGAAGTCCCCAGAATTCAACTAGAAGAATATTCCAACACTCGTGCATATTACTTTGTGA
AATTTAAAAGAAATCCGAAAGAAAATCATCTGAGTCAGTTTTTAGAAGGTGAAATATTATCAGCTTCTAA
GATGCTGTCAAAGTTTAGGAAAATCATTAAGGAAGAAATTAACGACATTAAAGATACAGATGTCATCATG
AAGAGGAAAAGAGGAGGGAGCCCTGCTGTAACACTTCTTATTAGTGAAAAAATATCTGTGGATATAATCC
TGGCTTTGGAATCAAAAAGTAGCTGGCCTGCTAGCACCCAAGAAGGCCTGCGCATTCAAAACTGGCTTTC
AGCAAAAGTTAGGAAGCAACTACGACTAAAGCCATTTTACCTTGTACCCAAGCATGCAAAGGAAGGAAAT
GGTTTCCAAGAAGAAACATGGCGGCTATCCTTCTCTCACATCGAAAAGGAAATTTTGAACAATCATGGAA
AATCTAAAACGTGCTGTGAAAACAAAGAAGAGAAATGTTGCAGGAAAGATTGTTTAAAACTAATGAAATA
CCTTTTAGAACAGCTGAAAGAAAGGTTTAAAGACAAAAAACATCTGGATAAATTCTCTTCTTATCATGTG
AAAACTGCCTTCTTTCACGTATGTACCCAGAACCCTCAAGACAGTCAGTGGGACCGCAAAGACCTGGGCC
TCTGCTTTGATAACTGCGTGACATACTTTCTTCAGTGCCTCAGGACAGAAAAACTTGAGAATTATTTTAT
TCCTGAATTCAATCTATTCTCTAGCAACTTAATTGACAAAAGAAGTAAAGAATTTCTGACAAAGCAAATT
GAATATGAAAGAAACAATGAGTTTCCAGTTTTTGATGAATTTTGAGCGGCCGCATAATGCTTAAGTCGAA
CAGAAAGTAATCGTATTGTACACGGCCGCATAATCGAAATTAATACGACTCACTATAGGGGAATTGTGAG
CGGATAACAATTCCCCATCTTAGTATATTAGTTAAGTATAAGAAGGAGATATACATATGGCAGATCTCAA
TTGGATATCGGCCGGCCACGCGATCGCTGACGTCGGTACCCTCGAGTCTGGTAAAGAAACCGCTGCTGCG
AAATTTGAACGCCAGCACATGGACTCGTCTACTAGCGCAGCTTAATTAACCTAGGCTGCTGCCACCGCTG
AGCAATAACTAGCATAACCCCTTGGGGCCTCTAAACGGGTCTTGAGGGGTTTTTTGCTGAAACCTCAGGC
ATTTGAGAAGCACACGGTCACACTGCTTCCGGTAGTCAATAAACCGGTAAACCAGCAATAGACATAAGCG
GCTATTTAACGACCCTGCCCTGAACCGACGACAAGCTGACGACCGGGTCTCCGCAAGTGGCACTTTTCGG
GGAAATGTGCGCGGAACCCCTATTTGTTTATTTTTCTAAATACATTCAAATATGTATCCGCTCATGAATT
AATTCTTAGAAAAACTCATCGAGCATCAAATGAAACTGCAATTTATTCATATCAGGATTATCAATACCAT
ATTTTTGAAAAAGCCGTTTCTGTAATGAAGGAGAAAACTCACCGAGGCAGTTCCATAGGATGGCAAGATC
CTGGTATCGGTCTGCGATTCCGACTCGTCCAACATCAATACAACCTATTAATTTCCCCTCGTCAAAAATA
AGGTTATCAAGTGAGAAATCACCATGAGTGACGACTGAATCCGGTGAGAATGGCAAAAGTTTATGCATTT
CTTTCCAGACTTGTTCAACAGGCCAGCCATTACGCTCGTCATCAAAATCACTCGCATCAACCAAACCGTT
ATTCATTCGTGATTGCGCCTGAGCGAGACGAAATACGCGGTCGCTGTTAAAAGGACAATTACAAACAGGA
ATCGAATGCAACCGGCGCAGGAACACTGCCAGCGCATCAACAATATTTTCACCTGAATCAGGATATTCTT
CTAATACCTGGAATGCTGTTTTCCCGGGGATCGCAGTGGTGAGTAACCATGCATCATCAGGAGTACGGAT
AAAATGCTTGATGGTCGGAAGAGGCATAAATTCCGTCAGCCAGTTTAGTCTGACCATCTCATCTGTAACA
TCATTGGCAACGCTACCTTTGCCATGTTTCAGAAACAACTCTGGCGCATCGGGCTTCCCATACAATCGAT
AGATTGTCGCACCTGATTGCCCGACATTATCGCGAGCCCATTTATACCCATATAAATCAGCATCCATGTT
GGAATTTAATCGCGGCCTAGAGCAAGACGTTTCCCGTTGAATATGGCTCATACTCTTCCTTTTTCAATAT
TATTGAAGCATTTATCAGGGTTATTGTCTCATGAGCGGATACATATTTGAATGTATTTAGAAAAATAAAC
AAATAGGCATGCAGCGCTCTTCCGCTTCCTCGCTCACTGACTCGCTACGCTCGGTCGTTCGACTGCGGCG
AGCGGTGTCAGCTCACTCAAAAGCGGTAATACGGTTATCCACAGAATCAGGGGATAAAGCCGGAAAGAAC
ATGTGAGCAAAAAGCAAAGCACCGGAAGAAGCCAACGCCGCAGGCGTTTTTCCATAGGCTCCGCCCCCCT
GACGAGCATCACAAAAATCGACGCTCAAGCCAGAGGTGGCGAAACCCGACAGGACTATAAAGATACCAGG
CGTTTCCCCCTGGAAGCTCCCTCGTGCGCTCTCCTGTTCCGACCCTGCCGCTTACCGGATACCTGTCCGC
CTTTCTCCCTTCGGGAAGCGTGGCGCTTTCTCATAGCTCACGCTGTTGGTATCTCAGTTCGGTGTAGGTC
GTTCGCTCCAAGCTGGGCTGTGTGCACGAACCCCCCGTTCAGCCCGACCGCTGCGCCTTATCCGGTAACT
ATCGTCTTGAGTCCAACCCGGTAAGACACGACTTATCGCCACTGGCAGCAGCCATTGGTAACTGATTTAG
AGGACTTTGTCTTGAAGTTATGCACCTGTTAAGGCTAAACTGAAAGAACAGATTTTGGTGAGTGCGGTCC
TCCAACCCACTTACCTTGGTTCAAAGAGTTGGTAGCTCAGCGAACCTTGAGAAAACCACCGTTGGTAGCG
GTGGTTTTTCTTTATTTATGAGATGATGAATCAATCGGTCTATCAAGTCAACGAACAGCTATTCCGTTAC
TCTAGATTTCAGTGCAATTTATCTCTTCAAATGTAGCACCTGAAGTCAGCCCCATACGATATAAGTTGTA
ATTCTCATGTTAGTCATGCCCCGCGCCCACCGGAAGGAGCTGACTGGGTTGAAGGCTCTCAAGGGCATCG
GTCGAGATCCCGGTGCCTAATGAGTGAGCTAACTTACATTAATTGCGTTGCGCTCACTGCCCGCTTTCCA
GTCGGGAAACCTGTCGTGCCAGCTGCATTAATGAATCGGCCAACGCGCGGGGAGAGGCGGTTTGCGTATT
GGGCGCCAGGGTGGTTTTTCTTTTCACCAGTGAGACGGGCAACAGCTGATTGCCCTTCACCGCCTGGCCC
TGAGAGAGTTGCAGCAAGCGGTCCACGCTGGTTTGCCCCAGCAGGCGAAAATCCTGTTTGATGGTGGTTA
ACGGCGGGATATAACATGAGCTGTCTTCGGTATCGTCGTATCCCACTACCGAGATGTCCGCACCAACGCG
CAGCCCGGACTCGGTAATGGCGCGCATTGCGCCCAGCGCCATCTGATCGTTGGCAACCAGCATCGCAGTG
GGAACGATGCCCTCATTCAGCATTTGCATGGTTTGTTGAAAACCGGACATGGCACTCCAGTCGCCTTCCC
GTTCCGCTATCGGCTGAATTTGATTGCGAGTGAGATATTTATGCCAGCCAGCCAGACGCAGACGCGCCGA
GACAGAACTTAATGGGCCCGCTAACAGCGCGATTTGCTGGTGACCCAATGCGACCAGATGCTCCACGCCC
AGTCGCGTACCGTCTTCATGGGAGAAAATAATACTGTTGATGGGTGTCTGGTCAGAGACATCAAGAAATA
ACGCCGGAACATTAGTGCAGGCAGCTTCCACAGCAATGGCATCCTGGTCATCCAGCGGATAGTTAATGAT
CAGCCCACTGACGCGTTGCGCGAGAAGATTGTGCACCGCCGCTTTACAGGCTTCGACGCCGCTTCGTTCT
ACCATCGACACCACCACGCTGGCACCCAGTTGATCGGCGCGAGATTTAATCGCCGCGACAATTTGCGACG
GCGCGTGCAGGGCCAGACTGGAGGTGGCAACGCCAATCAGCAACGACTGTTTGCCCGCCAGTTGTTGTGC
CACGCGGTTGGGAATGTAATTCAGCTCCGCCATCGCCGCTTCCACTTTTTCCCGCGTTTTCGCAGAAACG
TGGCTGGCCTGGTTCACCACGCGGGAAACGGTCTGATAAGAGACACCGGCATACTCTGCGACATCGTATA
ACGTTACTGGTTTCACATTCACCACCCTGAATTGACTCTCTTCCGGGCGCTATCATGCCATACCGCGAAA
GGTTTTGCGCCATTCGATGGTGTCCGGGATCTCGACGCTCTCCCTTATGCGACTCCTGCATTAGGAAATT
AATACGACTCACTATA
